>Addgene plasmid #196292 | pM-ABE | addgene full sequence | sequence record 390025 | Addgene NGS Result
AAGCTTGCATGCCTGCAGGTCAACATGGTGGAGCACGACACACTTGTCTACTCCAAAAATATCAAAGATA
CAGTCTCAGAAGACCAAAGGGCAATTGAGACTTTTCAACAAAGGGTAATATCCGGAAACCTCCTCGGATT
CCATTGCCCAGCTATCTGTCACTTTATTGTGAAGATAGTGGAAAAGGAAGGTGGCTCCTACAAATGCCAT
CATTGCGATAAAGGAAAGGCCATCGTTGAAGATGCCTCTGCCGACAGTGGTCCCAAAGATGGACCCCCAC
CCACGAGGAGCATCGTGGAAAAAGAAGACGTTCCAACCACGTCTTCAAAGCAAGTGGATTGATGTGATAA
CATGGTGGAGCACGACACACTTGTCTACTCCAAAAATATCAAAGATACAGTCTCAGAAGACCAAAGGGCA
ATTGAGACTTTTCAACAAAGGGTAATATCCGGAAACCTCCTCGGATTCCATTGCCCAGCTATCTGTCACT
TTATTGTGAAGATAGTGGAAAAGGAAGGTGGCTCCTACAAATGCCATCATTGCGATAAAGGAAAGGCCAT
CGTTGAAGATGCCTCTGCCGACAGTGGTCCCAAAGATGGACCCCCACCCACGAGGAGCATCGTGGAAAAA
GAAGACGTTCCAACCACGTCTTCAAAGCAAGTGGATTGATGTGATATCTCCACTGACGTAAGGGATGACG
CACAATCCCACTATCCTTCGCAAGACCCTTCCTCTATATAAGGAAGTTCATTTCATTTGGAGAGGAGAGC
AATCAGTGCAAACAAAAACCTTAATCCAGACATCTTGAAATTAATCATATAACCATTATAATCTGAGCAG
ACGTATAAGACTAGTATGGATTACAAGGACCACGACGGTGATTATAAGGATCACGACATCGACTACAAGG
ACGATGATGACAAGATGGCTCCGAAGAAGAAAAGGAAAGTGTCTGAAGTAGAGTTCTCCCACGAGTACTG
GATGAGGCACGCTCTTACATTGGCCAAGCGTGCTAGGGACGAGAGAGAGGTGCCTGTCGGAGCTGTGCTT
GTACTGAACAACCGAGTAATCGGCGAAGGCTGGAACCGTGCCATTGGTCTGCATGATCCCACCGCACACG
CAGAGATCATGGCACTTCGTCAAGGAGGTCTTGTAATGCAGAACTACCGTCTGATAGATGCAACTCTCTA
CGTGACCTTCGAGCCCTGTGTCATGTGTGCTGGAGCAATGATCCACTCCCGTATCGGTCGAGTGGTATTC
GGCTGGCGTAACAGCAAGAGAGGTGCTGCTGGTAGCCTCATGAACGTGCTGAACTACCCTGGTATGAACC
ATCGTGTAGAGATCACTGAGGGCATTCTTGCAGACGAGTGTGCTGCACTGCTCTGCGACTTCTACAGGAT
GCCTAGGCAGGTGTTCAATGCTCAGAAGAAGGCTCAGAGCTCCATCAATAGCGGTGGATCCTCAGGTGGA
TCTTCAGGCAGTGAGACACCTGGAACCAGTGAGTCAGCTACTCCAGAGTCAAGTGGTGGATCTTCAGGAG
GCTCAATACACGGTGTTCCAGCAGCCGATAAGAAGTACAGTATCGGACTTGCCATAGGGACTAACTCTGT
CGGGTGGGCAGTAATCACAGATGAGTACAAAGTCCCATCTAAGAAGTTCAAGGTGCTCGGTAACACCGAT
AGACACAGCATCAAGAAGAACCTCATCGGTGCTCTCCTGTTCGATTCCGGCGAAACGGCCGAAGCCACTA
GGTTGAAGAGGACGGCCCGACGACGTTATACCCGTAGAAAGAATAGGATATGCTATCTGCAGGAGATATT
CTCCAACGAGATGGCTAAGGTAGACGATAGCTTCTTCCATCGTCTCGAGGAGTCCTTCCTGGTGGAAGAG
GACAAGAAACATGAAAGACACCCAATCTTTGGGAACATTGTTGACGAGGTCGCATATCATGAGAAGTACC
CAACAATCTACCACTTGAGGAAGAAACTCGTCGACAGTACTGACAAGGCTGATCTGCGTTTAATCTACTT
AGCACTGGCTCATATGATCAAGTTCAGAGGTCACTTCTTGATCGAGGGTGACTTGAACCCTGACAATTCA
GACGTAGACAAGCTGTTCATCCAGTTAGTCCAGACGTATAATCAGTTGTTCGAGGAAAACCCAATTAACG
CTAGTGGAGTCGACGCCAAGGCAATATTGAGTGCAAGACTCTCCAAGTCCCGAAGGTTGGAAAACCTCAT
TGCTCAATTGCCTGGAGAGAAGAAGAACGGGCTCTTCGGAAATCTTATAGCTCTGTCCTTAGGGTTAACG
CCGAATTTCAAGTCCAACTTCGACCTCGCCGAGGACGCCAAGTTGCAATTGTCCAAGGATACCTACGACG
ATGACCTCGACAACTTACTGGCTCAGATCGGCGACCAGTACGCTGACCTCTTCTTGGCCGCTAAGAACTT
GTCAGACGCAATCCTCTTAAGTGATATCTTACGTGTGAACACAGAGATTACGAAAGCTCCTTTGAGCGCA
TCCATGATCAAGAGATACGATGAGCACCATCAGGATTTGACGTTGTTGAAGGCCTTAGTTCGTCAGCAAT
TGCCCGAGAAGTACAAGGAGATCTTCTTCGATCAGTCCAAGAACGGATACGCAGGGTACATCGATGGTGG
TGCTAGTCAAGAGGAGTTTTACAAGTTCATCAAGCCCATACTCGAGAAGATGGATGGAACTGAGGAACTG
TTAGTGAAGCTGAATCGTGAGGACCTGTTAAGGAAGCAGCGAACGTTCGACAATGGCAGCATCCCGCACC
AGATCCACCTTGGCGAGCTGCATGCAATCTTGAGGAGACAGGAAGACTTCTATCCATTCTTGAAGGACAA
CAGAGAGAAGATCGAGAAGATCTTGACGTTCAGAATCCCGTATTACGTTGGTCCACTCGCCAGGGGTAAC
TCCCGTTTCGCTTGGATGACGAGGAAATCAGAGGAGACAATCACTCCTTGGAACTTCGAGGAGGTGGTTG
ACAAAGGAGCCAGCGCTCAATCCTTCATAGAGCGTATGACCAATTTCGACAAGAATCTCCCAAACGAGAA
GGTCCTGCCGAAACACTCATTGTTGTACGAGTACTTCACTGTGTATAACGAGCTCACGAAGGTCAAATAC
GTAACTGAGGGTATGCGAAAGCCCGCCTTCCTCTCCGGTGAACAGAAGAAGGCAATCGTCGATTTGTTGT
TCAAGACCAACAGGAAGGTCACTGTGAAGCAACTGAAAGAGGACTACTTCAAGAAGATAGAGTGCTTCGA
TTCTGTGGAGATCAGTGGTGTTGAGGATCGTTTCAACGCATCCTTGGGCACATACCATGATTTGTTGAAG
ATCATCAAGGACAAGGACTTCCTCGACAACGAGGAGAACGAGGACATCCTCGAGGATATCGTTCTCACAT
TGACGCTCTTCGAGGATCGTGAGATGATCGAGGAGAGACTGAAGACCTACGCTCATTTGTTCGATGATAA
GGTGATGAAGCAACTCAAGAGGCGTCGATACACGGGATGGGGAAGGTTGTCTCGGAAGCTGATCAACGGT
ATTAGGGATAAACAGTCTGGCAAGACAATCTTGGACTTCTTGAAGAGTGATGGATTCGCAAATAGGAATT
TCATGCAGTTAATCCACGATGATAGTCTGACGTTCAAGGAGGACATCCAAAAGGCCCAAGTGAGTGGTCA
GGGAGACAGCCTCCATGAACATATAGCAAACTTGGCTGGATCCCCAGCAATTAAGAAAGGAATCTTGCAG
ACGGTCAAAGTTGTGGATGAACTTGTTAAGGTCATGGGTCGTCACAAACCTGAGAATATCGTTATCGAAA
TGGCCCGAGAGAATCAGACGACCCAGAAAGGACAGAAGAACTCTCGTGAACGTATGAAACGAATAGAAGA
AGGGATCAAAGAGCTCGGTAGCCAGATCCTGAAGGAGCACCCAGTAGAGAACACTCAACTGCAGAACGAG
AAGCTGTATCTGTACTACTTGCAAAACGGGCGAGATATGTATGTTGACCAGGAGCTCGACATCAATAGAC
TTTCTGACTACGATGTTGACCATATTGTGCCGCAAAGCTTCTTGAAGGATGATAGCATAGATAACAAAGT
TCTCACACGTTCCGACAAGAACAGAGGTAAGAGCGACAACGTGCCGAGTGAAGAAGTCGTTAAGAAGATG
AAGAACTACTGGAGGCAGTTGCTCAACGCTAAGTTGATCACCCAGAGGAAGTTCGACAACCTCACAAAGG
CTGAGAGAGGAGGCCTGTCAGAGTTGGATAAGGCTGGGTTCATCAAGAGGCAGCTTGTCGAGACACGACA
GATCACCAAGCACGTAGCCCAGATCCTCGATTCAAGGATGAACACCAAGTACGATGAGAACGACAAGCTC
ATCAGGGAAGTGAAGGTAATCACGCTGAAGAGCAAGCTCGTATCCGACTTCCGAAAGGACTTTCAGTTCT
ACAAGGTGCGTGAGATCAACAACTACCACCATGCTCATGATGCATATCTTAATGCAGTGGTTGGGACGGC
TCTCATTAAGAAGTACCCAAAGCTCGAATCTGAATTTGTGTATGGCGATTACAAGGTTTATGATGTCCGT
AAGATGATTGCTAAGAGCGAGCAGGAGATTGGTAAGGCTACCGCGAAGTACTTCTTCTACTCTAACATCA
TGAACTTCTTCAAGACGGAGATCACCCTGGCCAACGGAGAGATCAGGAAGCGTCCGCTCATCGAGACCAA
CGGTGAGACCAGTGAGATCGTGTGGGACAAGGGACGTGACTTCGCCACTGTGAGGAAGGTGTTGAGCATG
CCGCAGGTGAACATCGTGAAGAAGACGGAGGTGCAGACCGGAGGGTTCTCCAAGGAATCAATCTTGCCAA
AGAGGAACTCCGATAAACTCATAGCAAGGAAGAAGGATTGGGATCCCAAGAAGTATGGAGGGTTCGACTC
CCCGACCGTCGCCTACAGCGTCTTGGTTGTGGCAAAGGTGGAGAAGGGAAAGAGCAAGAAGTTGAAATCA
GTCAAGGAGCTCCTTGGAATCACAATCATGGAGCGAAGTTCTTTCGAGAAGAACCCCATAGACTTCTTGG
AGGCCAAAGGTTACAAAGAAGTGAAGAAAGACTTGATAATCAAGTTGCCTAAGTACTCCTTGTTCGAGCT
CGAGAACGGGAGGAAGCGAATGTTGGCCAGCGCCGGAGAACTTCAGAAAGGCAACGAGCTCGCTCTCCCA
AGCAAGTACGTGAATTTCTTGTACCTCGCATCACACTACGAGAAGCTGAAGGGCAGCCCGGAGGATAACG
AACAGAAGCAGCTCTTCGTGGAGCAACACAAGCACTACTTGGATGAGATCATCGAGCAGATTAGCGAGTT
CAGCAAGAGGGTAATCTTGGCTGACGCTAATCTGGACAAGGTTCTCAGCGCATACAACAAGCATCGTGAC
AAACCCATCCGAGAGCAGGCAGAGAACATCATCCACTTGTTCACCCTGACTAATTTGGGAGCACCCGCAG
CCTTCAAGTACTTCGATACTACCATCGACCGGAAGAGATACACAAGTACCAAGGAGGTCCTGGATGCAAC
CTTGATCCATCAGTCCATCACCGGCTTGTACGAGACTAGGATCGACCTCTCTCAGTTGGGTGGAGACTCC
GGCGGCAGCCCAAAGAAGAAGCGGAAGGTGTCTGGAGGTTCTCCTAAGAAAAAGAGAAAAGTGTCCGGCG
GCTCCCCGAAGAAGAAGCGCAAGGTGTAGGAGCTACGCGTCGACGGCTGCTTGTCACAAGCTAAATTTGA
TCCTATTTCCTACATTAATCGAATTATATATATATAAAATAAACAAAAAACAAACAAAAATACAAATAAA
CAAAAAACAACAAAAAGAGTCTTCGGACCAAAGTTTGGCTTTTCAGCCTTATTTTGTTTTTGTTTTTTGT
TTTTGATTTTTTGTTTGTTTTTTATTTTTGTTTTTGTTTGGTTTTTGATTTAAAAATGCAAAATAAACAG
AGATTTAAGCTTAAATAAGTGGTATTAAAAGTACTATATTTCATCAAAAGATAACTGAGCAACATTATCA
GAAACCCCTTCCTCCTCTTCTTCAACTGATCTCTCAAGATTTGAGCTCAGTTCTTTAAGCTGTTTTTTAA
TCTGCTTCTCACTGTTTCCTTTAGGAATTATCAGCTTGCAAGCCTCAATGAATGCTTGAGATCTAGCTCT
AATAGCCCTGTTTAGAGGTATGACCATGCAACTTTTGTCTTTATCAGCTCTGGGTGAATCACAAAACTCC
TTTGTCCAAGAATACATGACACTACCAAAAGAAACCCCCTTCTTGTATTCTTGACTGCACATCAAGTGCA
GCTGACAGCAGTTTTCTGGAGTGTTATTCATTTTCGGAATAGACCAGTTCAGATAAAAAACAAAACAGAT
AGGATCAGTTATTGTCCCCTGACCCTTCAGAATGATTTGCTTTTCAGATGGCATGTTGGGATCGACCAGA
GCAACCACAAGTTTCCCTGTAGGGTTTGGTATAGTGGGGCAGACCCATATCACAATCCTGGAAATCATCA
TGTATTGTTTTCTGCTGTCCCAAGTTGGACAGATCTTGATGACCTTATTAGCGTTTTGCTTCCCGTTGCC
GACAAAAAGATCATTTTTCCAGTTTGAGATATGGTGGTTTGTATCTACTATCATTCTTGCAGAAAGATCA
TAACCCTCTGATTCTGTGATAGAATCAGATTCATATGTTCCAAAGGAAGATGTTCCCTCTGTGTTCAACA
GTATCTTTCCTTTGGATGTATCCATAGCTTTGGTTAAAGCAAGCTTTTCATCAGAAGAAGACCATGGTTT
TGAGACTTCAACATTACCGTTATGTTTAGCAAGTGAAACTAAAGGCCCTTCATCCTTTCTGGCAGACTTA
GAAGACCCCTTATTACCAAAAAAAGTCAACATTTTGAGTTCAACAGCCTGAGGTAGAGGAGCTTGTGTAA
TGTAATTGATTGATTCTTAGCAAAGTGTATAATAGGTATATTTCTGATGCACTGATTGCTCTGGGTCGGC
ATGGCATCTCCACCTCCTCGCGGTCCGACCTGGGCATCCGAAGGAGGACGTCGTCCACTCGGATGGCTAA
GGGAGAGCTCGAATTTCCCCGATCGTTCAAACATTTGGCAATAAAGTTTCTTAAGATTGAATCCTGTTGC
CGGTCTTGCGATGATTATCATATAATTTCTGTTGAATTACGTTAAGCATGTAATAATTAACATGTAATGC
ATGACGTTATTTATGAGATGGGTTTTTATGATTAGAGTCCCGCAATTATACATTTAATACGCGATAGAAA
ACAAAATATAGCGCGCAAACTAGGATAAATTATCGCGCGCGGTGTCATCTATGTTACTAGATCGGAATTC
AGATTGTCGTTTCCCGCCTTCAGTTTAAACTATCAGTGTTTGACAGGATATATTGGCGGGTAAACCTAAG
AGAAAAGAGCGTTTATTAGAATAATCGGATATTTAAAAGGGCGTGAAAAGGTTTATCCGTTCGTCCATTT
GTATGTGCATGCCAACCACAGGAGATCTCAGTAAAGCGAAAAGTGCCACCTGAACGAAGCATCTGTGCTT
CATTTTGTAGAACAAAAATGCAACGCGAGAGCGCTAATTTTTCAAACAAAGAATCTGAGCTGCATTTTTA
CAGAACAGAAATGCAACGCGAAAGCGCTATTTTACCAACGAAGAATCTGTGCTTCATTTTTGTAAAACAA
AAATGCAACGCGAGAGCGCTAATTTTTCAAACAAAGAATCTGAGCTGCATTTTTACAGAACAGAAATGCA
ACGCGAGAGCGCTATTTTACCAACAAAGAATCTATACTTCTTTTTTGTTCTACAAAAATGCATCCCGAGA
GCGCTATTTTTCTAACAAAGCATCTTAGATTACTTTTTTTCTCCTTTGTGCGCTCTATAATGCAGTCTCT
TGATAACTTTTTGCACTGTAGGTCCGTTAAGGTTAGAAGAAGGCTACTTTGGTGTCTATTTTCTCTTCCA
TAAAAAAAGCCTGACTCCACTTCCCGCGTTTACTGATTACTAGCGAAGCTGCGGGTGCATTTTTTCAAGA
TAAAGGCATCCCCGATTATATTCTATACCGATGTGGATTGCGCATACTTTGTGAACAGAAAGTGATAGCG
TTGATGATTCTTCATTGGTCAGAAAATTATGAACGGTTTCTTCTATTTTGTCTCTATATACTACGTATAG
GAAATGTTTACATTTTCGTATTGTTTTCGATTCACTCTATGAATAGTTCTTACTACAATTTTTTTGTCTA
AAGAGTAATACTAGAGATAAACATAAAAAATGTAGAGGTCGAGTTTAGATGCAAGTTCAAGGAGCGAAAG
GTGGATGGGTAGGTTATATAGGGATATAGCACAGAGATATATAGCAAAGAGATACTTTTGAGCAATGTTT
GTGGAAGCGGTATTCGCAATATTTTAGTAGCTCGTTACAGTCCGGTGCGTTTTTGGTTTTTTGAAAGTGC
GTCTTCAGAGCGCTTTTGGTTTTCAAAAGCGCTCTGAAGTTCCTATACTTTCTAGAGAATAGGAACTTCG
GAATAGGAACTTCAAAGCGTTTCCGAAAACGAGCGCTTCCGAAAATGCAACGCGAGCTGCGCACATACAG
CTCACTGTTCACGTCGCACCTATATCTGCGTGTTGCCTGTATATATATATACATGAGAAGAACGGCATAG
TGCGTGTTTATGCTTAAATGCGTACTTATATGCGTCTATTTATGTAGGATGAAAGGTAGTCTAGTACCTC
CTGTGATATTATCCCATTCCATGCGGGGTATCGTATGCTTCCTTCAGCACTACCCTTTAGCTGTTCTATA
TGCTGCCACTCCTCAATTGGATTAGTCTCATCCTTCAATGCTATCATTTCCTTTGATATTGGATCATACT
AAGAAACCATTATTATCATGACATTAACCTATAAAAATAGGCGTATCACGAGGCCCTTTCGTCTCGCGCG
TTTCGGTGATGACGGTGAAAACCTCTGACACATGCAGCTCCCGGAGACGGTCACAGCTTGTCTGTAAGCG
GATGCCGGGAGCAGACAAGCCCGTCAGGGCGCGTCAGCGGGTGTTGGCGGGTGTCGGGGCTGGCTTAACT
ATGCGGCATCAGAGCAGATTGTACTGAGAGTGCACCATAGATCAACGACATTACTATATATATAATATAG
GAAGCATTTAATAGAACAGCATCGTAATATATGTGTACTTTGCAGTTATGACGCCAGATGGCAGTAGTGG
AAGATATTCTTTATTGAAAAATAGCTTGTCACCTTACGTACAATCTTGATCCGGAGCTTTTCTTTTTTTG
CCGATTAAGAATTAATTCGGTCGAAAAAAGAAAAGGAGAGGGCCAAGAGGGAGGGCATTGGTGACTATTG
AGCACGTGAGTATACGTGATTAAGCACACAAAGGCAGCTTGGAGTATGTCTGTTATTAATTTCACAGGTA
GTTCTGGTCCATTGGTGAAAGTTTGCGGCTTGCAGAGCACAGAGGCCGCAGAATGTGCTCTAGATTCCGA
TGCTGACTTGCTGGGTATTATATGTGTGCCCAATAGAAAGAGAACAATTGACCCGGTTATTGCAAGGAAA
ATTTCAAGTCTTGTAAAAGCATATAAAAATAGTTCAGGCACTCCGAAATACTTGGTTGGCGTGTTTCGTA
ATCAACCTAAGGAGGATGTTTTGGCTCTGGTCAATGATTACGGCATTGATATCGTCCAACTGCATGGAGA
TGAGTCGTGGCAAGAATACCAAGAGTTCCTCGGTTTGCCAGTTATTAAAAGACTCGTATTTCCAAAAGAC
TGCAACATACTACTCAGTGCAGCTTCACAGAAACCTCATTCGTTTATTCCCTTGTTTGATTCAGAAGCAG
GTGGGACAGGTGAACTTTTGGATTGGAACTCGATTTCTGACTGGGTTGGAAGGCAAGAGAGCCCCGAAAG
CTTACATTTTATGTTAGCTGGTGGACTGACGCCAGAAAATGTTGGTGATGCGCTTAGATTAAATGGCGTT
ATTGGTGTTGATGTAAGCGGAGGTGTGGAGACAAATGGTGTAAAAGACTCTAACAAAATAGCAAATTTCG
TCAAAAATGCTAAGAAATAGGTTATTACTGAGTAGTATTTATTTAAGTATTGTTTGTGCACTTGCCGATC
TATGCGGTGTGAAATACCGCACAGATGCGTAAGGAGAAAATACCGCATCAGGAAATTGTAAGCGTTAATA
TTTTGTTAAAATTCGCGTTAAATTTTTGTTAAATCAGCTCATTTTTTAACCAATAGGCCGAAATCGGCAA
AATCCCTTATAAATCAAAAGAATAGACCGAGATAGGGT
[37 nt withheld, positions 10399-10435]
AAAGAACGTGGACTCCAACGTCAAAGG
[49 nt withheld, positions 10463-10511]
T
[91 nt withheld, positions 10513-10603]
G
[124 nt withheld, positions 10605-10728]
CCATTCGCCATTCAGGCTGCGCAACTGTTGGGAAGGGCGATCGGTGCGGGCCTCTTCGCTATTACGCCAG
ATCCTTGCTGGCTGAACCCCCAGCCGGAACTGACCCCACAAGGCCCTAGCGTTTGCAATGCACCAGGTCA
TCATTGACCCAGGCGTGTTCCACCAGGCCGCTGCCTCGCAACTCTTCGCAGGCTTCGCCGACCTGCTCGC
GCCACTTCTTCACGCGGGTGGAATCCGATCCGCACATGAGGCGGAAGGTTTCCAGCTTGAGCGGGTACGG
CTCCCGGTGCGAGCTGAAATAGTCGAACATCCGTCGGGCCGTCGGCGACAGCTTGCGGTACTTCTCCCAT
ATGAATTTCGTGTAGTGGTCGCCAGCAAACAGCACGACGATTTCCTCGTCGATCAGGACCTGGCAACGGG
ACGTTTTCTTGCCACGGTCCAGGACGCGGAAGCGGTGCAGCAGCGACACCGATTCCAGGTGCCCAACGCG
GTCGGACGTGAAGCCCATCGCCGTCGCCTGTAGGCGCGACAGGCATTCCTCGGCCTTCGTGTAATACCGG
CCATTGATCGACCAGCCCAGGTCCTGGCAAAGCTCGTAGAACGTGAAGGTGATCGGCTCGCCGATAGGGG
TGCGCTTCGCGTACTCCAACACCTGCTGCCACACCAGTTCGTCATCGTCGGCCCGCAGCTCGACGCCGGT
GTAGGTGATCTTCACGTCCTTGTTGACGTGGAAAATGACCTTGTTTTGCAGCGCCTCGCGCGGGATTTTC
TTGTTGCGCGTGGTGAACAGGGCAGAGCGGGCCGTGTCGTTTGGCATCGCTCGCATCGTGTCCGGCCACG
GCGCAATATCGAACAAGGAAAGCTGCATTTCCTTGATCTGCTGCTTCGTGTGTTTCAGCAACGCGGCCTG
CTTGGCCTCGCTGACCTGTTTTGCCAGGTCCTCGCCGGCGGTTTTTCGCTTCTTGGTCGTCATAGTTCCT
CGCGTGTCGATGGTCATCGACTTCGCCAAACCTGCCGCCTCCTGTTCGAGACGACGCGAACGCTCCACGG
CGGCCGATGGCGCGGGCAGGGCAGGGGGAGCCAGTTGCACGCTGTCGCGCTCGATCTTGGCCGTAGCTTG
CTGGGCCATCGAGCCGACGGACTGGAAGGTTTCGCGGGGCGCACGCATGACGGTGCGGCTTGCGATGGTT
TCGGCATCCTCGGCGGAAAACCCCGCGTCGATCAGTTCTTGCCTGTATGCCTTCCGGTCAAACGTCCGAT
TCATTCACCCTCCTTGCGGGATTGCCCCGACTCACGCCGGGGCAATGTGCCCTTATTCCTGATTTGACCC
GCCTGGTGCCTTGGTGTCCAGATAATCCACCTTATCGGCAATGAAGTCGGTCCCGTAGACCGTCTGGCCG
TCCTTCTCGTACTTGGTATTCCGAATCTTGCCCTGCACGAATACCAGCGACCCCTTGCCCAAATACTTGC
CGTGGGCCTCGGCCTGAGAGCCAAAACACTTGATGCGGAAGAAGTCGGTGCGCTCCTGCTTGTCGCCGGC
ATCGTTGCGCCACATCTAGGTACTAAAACAATTCATCCAGTAAAATATAATATTTTATTTTCTCCCAATC
AGGCTTGATCCCCAGTAAGTCAAAAAATAGCTCGACATACTGTTCTTCCCCGATATCCTCCCTGATCGAC
CGGACGCAGAAGGCAATGTCATACCACTTGTCCGCCCTGCCGCTTCTCCCAAGATCAATAAAGCCACTTA
CTTTGCCATCTTTCACAAAGATGTTGCTGTCTCCCAGGTCGCCGTGGGAAAAGACAAGTTCCTCTTCGGG
CTTTTCCGTCTTTAAAAAATCATACAGCTCGCGCGGATCTTTAAATGGGGTGTCTTCTTCCCAGTTTTCG
CAATCCACATCGGCCAGATCGTTATTCAGTAAGTAATCCAATTCGGCTAAGCGGCTGTCTAAGCTATTCG
TATAGGGACAATCCGATATGTCGATGGAGTGAAAGAGCCTGATGCACTCCGCATACAGCTCGATAATCTT
TTCAGGGCTTTGTTCATCTTCATACTCTTCCGAGCAAAGGACGCCATCGGCCTCACTCATGAGCAGATTG
CTCCAGCCATCATGCCGTTCAAGGTGCAGGACCTTTGGAACAGGCAGCTTTCCTTCCAGCCATAGCATCA
TGTCCTTTTCCCGTTCCACATCATAGGTGGTCCCTTTATACCGGCTGTCCGTCATTTTTAAATATAGGTT
TTCATTTTCTCCCACCAGCTTATATACCTTAGCAGGAGACATTCCTTCCGTATCTTTTACGCAGCGGTAT
TTTTCGATCAGTTTTTTCAATTCCGGTGATATTCTCATTTTAGCCATTTATTATTTCCTTCCTCTTTTCT
ACAGTATTTAAAGATACCCCAAGAAGCTAATTATAACAAGACGAACTCCAATTCACTGTTCCTTGCATTC
TAAAACTTTAAATACCAGAAAACAGCTTTTTCAAAGTTGTTTTCAAAGTTGGCGTATAACATAGTATCGA
CGGAGCCGATTTTGAAACCACAATTATGGGTGATGCTGCAACTCGAGCGGGCCGGGAGGGTTCGAGAAGG
GGGGGCACCCCCCTTCGGCGTGCGCGGTCACGCGCACAGGGCGCAGCCCTGGTTAAAAACAAGGTTTATA
AATATTGGTTTAAAAGCAGGTTAAAAGACAGGTTAGCGGTGGCCGAAAAACGGGCGGAAACCCTTGCAAA
TGCTGGATTTTCTGCCTGTGGACAGCCCCTCAAATGTCAATAGGTGCGCCCCTCATCTGTCAGCACTCTG
CCCCTCAAGTGTCAAGGATCGCGCCCCTCATCTGTCAGTAGTCGCGCCCCTCAAGTGTCAATACCGCAGG
GCACTTATCCCCAGGCTTGTCCACATCATCTGTGGGAAACTCGCGTAAAATCAGGCGTTTTCGCCGATTT
GCGAGGCTGGCCAGCTCCACGTCGCCGGCCGAAATCGAGCCTGCCCCTCATCTGTCAACGCCGCGCCGGG
TGAGTCGGCCCCTCAAGTGTCAACGTCCGCCCCTCATCTGTCAGTGAGGGCCAAGTTTTCCGCGAGGTAT
CCACAACGCCGGCGGCCGCGGTGTCTCGCACACGGCTTCGACGGCGTTTCTGGCGCGTTTGCAGGGCCAT
AGACGGCCGCCAGCCCAGCGGCGAGGGCAACCAGCCCGGTGAGCGTCTCTAGTGGACTGATGGGCTGCCT
GTATCGAGTGGTGATTTTGTGCCGAGCTGCCGGTCGGGGAGCTGTTGGCTGGCTGGTGGCAGGATATATT
GTGGTGTAAACAAATTGACGCTTAGACAACTTAATAACACATTGCGGACGTTTTTAATGTACTGGGGTGG
TTTT
Features (pLannotate 1.2.2; 21 found; start..end, strand, type, name):
      1..21      -  misc_feature   MCS (fragment): pUC18/19 multiple cloning site
     96..766     +  promoter       CaMV 35S promoter (enhanced): cauliflower mosaic virus 35S promoter with a duplicated enhancer region
    901..924     +  CDS            3xFLAG (fragment): three tandem FLAG® epitope tags
    952..1443    +  CDS            tadA: TADA_ECOLI - Also known as yfhC. Experimental evidence at protein level: Swiss-Prot protein existence level 1. Catalyzes the deamination of adenosine to inosine at the wobble position 34 of tRNA(Arg2). Essential for cell viability. From Escherichia coli (strain K12).
   1567..5667    +  CDS            cas9: CAS9_STRP1 - Also known as csn1 From Streptococcus pyogenes serotype M1.
   6057..6962    -  CDS            NSM: MVP_TSWV1 - Experimental evidence at protein level: Swiss-Prot protein existence level 1. Viral movemement protein which is responsible for cell-to cell spread of viral genome. Increases the size exclusion limit (SEL) of plasmodesmata by forming tubules structures, thereby allowing viral ribonucleocapsids to spread directly to neighboring cells. From Tomato spotted wilt virus (strain Brazilian Br-01) (TSWV).
   7060..7151    +  ncRNA          HDV ribozyme: Accession: RF00094 - Hepatitis delta virus ribozyme
   7161..7413    +  terminator     NOS terminator: nopaline synthase terminator and poly(A) signal
   7461..7485    +  misc_feature   RB T-DNA repeat: right border repeat from nopaline C58 T-DNA
   7613..8955    -  rep_origin     2μ ori: yeast 2μ plasmid origin of replication
   9023..9058    +  CDS            rop (fragment): Rop protein, which maintains plasmids at low copy number; rop
   9160..9209    +  misc_feature   bom (fragment): basis of mobility region from pBR322
   9348..9495    +  promoter       TRP1 promoter: S. cerevisiae TRP1
   9496..10170   +  CDS            TRP1: phosphoribosylanthranilate isomerase, required for tryptophan biosynthesis; S. cerevisiae TRP1; yeast auxotrophic marker
  10221..10272   +  misc_feature   bom (fragment): basis of mobility region from pBR322
  10300..10728   -  rep_origin     f1 ori (sequence partly withheld): f1 bacteriophage origin of replication; arrow indicates direction of (+) strand synthesis
  10732..10798   -  CDS            lacZα (fragment): LacZα fragment of β-galactosidase; lacZ fragment
  10844..11992   -  CDS            trfA: trans-acting replication protein that binds to and activates oriV
  12291..13085   -  CDS            KanR: aminoglycoside phosphotransferase; aphA-3; confers resistance to kanamycin
  13294..13925   -  rep_origin     oriV: incP origin of replication
  14005..14029   +  misc_feature   LB T-DNA repeat: left border repeat from nopaline C58 T-DNA
