[The description below was written by a language model from this plasmid's Addgene catalogue record and pLannotate feature annotations shown in this document.]
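Description:
pM-ABE is a 14.1 kb plant expression and CRISPR plasmid built on the mini binary backbone pCB301-2μ-HDV. It is designed to launch an engineered M genome segment of tomato spotted wilt virus (TSWV) from DNA. The backbone carries the broad-host-range incP oriV with its trfA replication protein and a kanamycin resistance gene (aphA-3), giving low-copy maintenance in E. coli. Left and right T-DNA border repeats flank the expression cassette, an arrangement consistent with Agrobacterium-mediated delivery into plant cells. A yeast 2μ origin and TRP1 auxotrophic marker are also present, allowing propagation and selection in yeast, and fit with the recorded ligation-independent cloning. The annotation also shows an f1 origin and small remnants of lacZα, rop, bom and a multiple cloning site.

The payload is a full-length cDNA of the TSWV M antigenome, transcribed from a duplicated-enhancer CaMV 35S promoter. It is followed by a hepatitis delta virus ribozyme, which self-cleaves to trim the 3′ end of the viral transcript, and by the NOS terminator. The viral glycoprotein precursor (GP) coding region has been replaced by an adenine base editor: an N-terminal 3×FLAG tag and SV40 NLS, a TadA deaminase domain derived from E. coli, and Streptococcus pyogenes Cas9. The NSm movement protein gene is retained on the opposite strand, preserving the ambisense layout of the segment and the capacity for cell-to-cell spread. The depositor notes a G1306S substitution in the editor insert that is not known to affect function. According to the associated publication title, the construct belongs to a biocontainable RNA virus vector system for non-transgenic genome editing in crop plants. The other components needed for virus rescue and any guide RNA are not described in this record.
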