Addgene plasmid #196292: pM-ABE
Purpose: 35S promoter-driven expression of the positive-sense TSWV M RNA segment encoding ABE in place of viral GP
Depositing lab: Zhenghe Li. Depositing organization: Zhejiang University. Publication: Engineered biocontainable RNA virus vectors for non-transgenic genome editing across crop species and genotypes. Liu Q, Zhao C, Sun K, Deng Y, Li Z. Mol Plant. 2023 Mar 6;16(3):616-631. doi: 10.1016/j.molp.2023.02.003. Epub 2023 Feb 7. PubMed 36751129.
Backbone
  Vector backbone: pCB301-2μ-HDV
  Vector type: Plant Expression, CRISPR
Growth in bacteria
  Bacterial resistance: Kanamycin, 50 μg/mL
  Growth temperature: 37°C
  Growth strain: DH5alpha
  Copy number: Low Copy
Gene/Insert
  Gene/Insert name: Full length TSWV M antigenome encoding ABE in place of viral GP
  Species: Synthetic
  Mutation: See depositor comments below
  Promoter: duplicated cauliflower mosaic virus 35S promoter
  Tag / fusion protein: 3×flag (N terminal on insert)
  Cloning method: Ligation Independent Cloning
  Sequencing primers: 5′ 35S promoter/forward primer: CTATCCTTCGCAAGACCCTTC; 3′ Nos terminator/reverse primer: TCATCGCAAGACCGGCAA
Terms and licenses: Academic/Nonprofit Terms; Industry Terms: Not Available to Industry
Depositor comments: Note: Plasmid contains a G1306S mutation in the 3xFlag-SV40NLS-ABE insert. This mutation is not known to affect plasmid function.
How to cite: pM-ABE was a gift from Zhenghe Li (Addgene plasmid # 196292 ; http://n2t.net/addgene:196292 ; RRID:Addgene_196292)
